>Addgene plasmid #63046 | Or69a-Gal4 | addgene partial sequence | sequence record 109055 | pCasper-F 5'-gggttttattaacttacat-3'
GTTCTACGCTTCGGAGCAAAGGATAGTGTTCCTTCTTGGAACCATTTGCCAGATATTCCAGATTACTGGA
GTGCTTATCTATTGGTATTGCAATGGCCGTCTTGCCACGGAAACGGGCACCTTTGTGGCACAATTATCTG
AAATGTGCAGTTCTTTTTGTCTAACATTTGTGGGATTCTGTAACGTTTATGCGATCTCTACAAACCGCAA
TCAAATTGAAACATTACTCGAGGAGCTTCATCAGATATATCCGAGATACAGGAAAAATCACTATCGATGC
CAGCATTACTTTGACATGGCCATGACAATAATGAGAATTGAGTTTCTTTTCTATATGATCTTGTACGTGT
ACTACAATAGTGCACCATTATGGGTGCTTCTTTGGGAACACTTGCACGAGGAATATGATCTTAGCTTCAA
GACGCAGACCAACACTTGGTTTCCATGGAAAGTCCATGGGTCGGCACTTGGATTTGGTATGGCTGTACTA
AGCATAACCGTGGGATCCTTTGTGGGCGTGGGTTTCAGTATTGTCACCCAGAATCTTATCTGTTTGTTAA
CCTTCCAACTAAAGTTGCACTACGATGGAATATCCAGTCAGTTAGTATCTCTCGATTGCCGTCGTCCTGG
AGCTCATAAGGAGTTGAGCATCCTCATCGCCCACCACAGCCGAATCCTTCAGCTGGGCGACCAAGTCAAT
GACATAATGAACTTTGTATTCGGCTCTAGCCTAGTAGGTGCCACTATTGCCATTTGTATGTCAAGTGTTT
CTATAATGCTACTGGACTTAGCATCTGCCTTCAAATATGCCAGTGGTCTAGTGGCATTCGTCCTCTACAA
CTTTGTCATCTGCTACATGGGAACCGAGGTCACTTTAGCTGTGAGTATGAGCATAATAGATTTCTATATA
ACTTTTATACTATAACTACACTAAATAGTAAATAAAACGGTTGCCACCTTCAGGCTCACTTCTGCTCTAA
ATAGTTTTTGTAGAATATGTGCAACTTACC
