>Addgene plasmid #63046 | Or69a-Gal4 | addgene partial sequence | sequence record 109056 | GAL4Nterm-R 5'-tcagatgtgccctagtcagc-3'
GGGAGAGTAGCGACACTCCCAGTTGTTCTTCAGACACTTGGCGCACTTCGGTTTTTCTTTGGAGCACTTG
AGCTTTTTAAGTCGGCAAATATCGCATGCTTGTTCGATAGAAGACAGAAGCTTGATATCGCCTCCCAGAC
CGGCAACGAAAATCACGTTCTTGTTGGTCAAAGTAAACGACATGGTGACTTCTTTTTTGCTTTAGCAGGC
TCTTTCGATCCCCGGGAATTGGTCGACTCTAGCGGTACCTAGTCCTGAATTATTACTGGGTTATGGCAAC
GTAATCCCAGACGTATTAATGTAATTGGTTGGACGATTCGTGGTGAGAACTGCCAACTGCTGCAGCTGGT
GAATAAGGAATTTTTGAAATTCTTTGGGTTTAAAATTCATTATGGCACTTGGTCGGGACAATTTAGGAAC
AAATTATTAGAATATTTGAGCACCAATTAGATCCTCAATAAGGTGAAAGAAGACAAGATTTTCCAAAGGC
TACCTTTCCTTAAAGAAAAATATAATTTAAATCGAATCCTAACTATCACAAGGATCTACTTATTTTAAAA
CATAATATTGTAATAATATCTAAGCAAAATTTCAATTTCAGGACGACGATTCGAGAGCAAACATATATTA
AAAAATCCAATTGCGACGAGCACCTGTAGCCTCTGAGATCTCAGCAACGAAACTTTGGGTATCCGCTGCC
CTCCGTCCATATATGGACCAATCTATACAATCTATAATTACTCCAATACATTGGTAAGCCAGGCAAAAGT
TACCTAGCAAAAAGAATGCCCTTCGAAACGTTGGATACAAATCTTCCTCGTGGAAACATCGCCAGACGCA
AAATGCTGTCAAAATACTTAAAGTAGTTCTCAAATTCCATCCTGCTCTAAAACGTGGCTGTCGTAAGTGC
CCCATATTACCGACCTTTATACGCTAGCCTGCAAA
