[The description below was written by a language model from this plasmid's Addgene catalogue record.]
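Description:
Or69a-Gal4 is an insect expression plasmid built on the pCasperAUG-Gal4-X backbone (about 12 kb without insert), designed to drive the yeast transcriptional activator Gal4 in the expression pattern of the Drosophila melanogaster odorant receptor gene Or69a. It is propagated in E. coli under ampicillin selection; the copy number is recorded as unknown. No feature table accompanies the record, so the bacterial origin and any fly transformation elements or marker carried by the backbone are not itemised. The pCasper name suggests the family of P-element germline transformation vectors, but the record does not confirm this.

The insert is a 1,923 bp fragment of Or69a promoter sequence from D. melanogaster, cloned immediately 5' of the Gal4 coding region. It was inserted by restriction cloning using a single enzyme site, Asp718I, at both ends. The site is retained on both sides, which means the orientation of the fragment had to be checked after cloning. The backbone supplies the coding sequence: the first 18 amino acids of Drosophila ADH fused to yeast Gal4 (residues 1–881), an arrangement that provides the translational start (the "AUG" in the backbone name), so the promoter fragment contributes only transcriptional regulatory information.

In use, the construct serves as the driver half of the binary Gal4/UAS system. Flies carrying it should express Gal4 in the olfactory sensory neurons that normally express Or69a, and crossing them to UAS-reporter or UAS-effector lines allows those neurons to be labelled or manipulated. The associated publication concerns the genetic and functional organisation of the Drosophila antennal lobe, consistent with mapping the projections of defined olfactory neuron classes.
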