Addgene plasmid #63046: Or69a-Gal4
Purpose: To express Gal4 in the pattern of the Drosophila melanogaster odorant receptor Or69a, using the promoter sequences of the gene cloned 5' of Gal4
Depositing lab: Leslie Vosshall. Depositing organization: Rockefeller University. Publication: Genetic and functional subdivision of the Drosophila antennal lobe. Fishilevich E, Vosshall LB. Curr Biol. 2005 Sep 6;15(17):1548-53. 10.1016/j.cub.2005.07.066 PubMed 16139209.
Backbone
  Vector backbone: pCasperAUG-Gal4-X
  Backbone manufacturer: Leslie Vosshall Lab
  Backbone size w/o insert (bp): 12000
  Vector type: Insect Expression
Growth in bacteria
  Bacterial resistance: Ampicillin, 100 μg/mL
  Growth temperature: 37°C
  Growth strain: DH5alpha
  Copy number: Unknown
Gene/Insert
  Gene/Insert name: Drosophila melanogaster Or69a promoter
  Species: D. melanogaster (fly)
  Insert size (bp): 1923
  Tag / fusion protein: Drosophila ADH (aa's 1-18) fused to Yeast Gal4 (aa's 1-881) (C terminal on backbone)
  Cloning method: Restriction Enzyme; 5′ cloning site Asp718I (not destroyed); 3′ cloning site Asp718I (not destroyed)
  Sequencing primers: 5′ pCasper-F 5'-gggttttattaacttacat-3'; 3′ GAL4Nterm-R 5'-tcagatgtgccctagtcagc-3'
Terms and licenses: Academic/Nonprofit Terms; Industry Terms: Not Available to Industry
How to cite: Or69a-Gal4 was a gift from Leslie Vosshall (Addgene plasmid # 63046 ; http://n2t.net/addgene:63046 ; RRID:Addgene_63046)
